>Addgene plasmid #135853 | D39_Ld_360680 | addgene full sequence | sequence record 274898 | Addgene NGS Result
GACATTGATTATTGACTAGTTATTAATAGTAATCAATTACGGGGTCATTAGTTCATAGCCCATATATGGA
GTTCCGCGTTACATAACTTACGGTAAATGGCCCGCCTGGCTGACCGCCCAACGACCCCCGCCCATTGACG
TCAATAATGACGTATGTTCCCATAGTAACGCCAATAGGGACTTTCCATTGACGTCAATGGGTGGAGTATT
TACGGTAAACTGCCCACTTGGCAGTACATCAAGTGTATCATATGCCAAGTCCGCCCCCTATTGACGTCAA
TGACGGTAAATGGCCCGCCTGGCATTATGCCCAGTACATGACCTTACGGGACTTTCCTACTTGGCAGTAC
ATCTACGTATTAGTCATCGCTATTACCATGGTGATGCGGTTTTGGCAGTACACCAATGGGCGTGGATAGC
GGTTTGACTCACGGGGATTTCCAAGTCTCCACCCCATTGACGTCAATGGGAGTTTGTTTTGGCACCAAAA
TCAACGGGACTTTCCAAAATGTCGTAATAACCCCGCCCCGTTGACGCAAATGGGCGGTAGGCGTGTACGG
TGGGAGGTCTATATAAGCAGAGCTCGTTTAGTGAACCGTCAGATCCTCACTCTCTTCCGCATCGCTGTCT
GCGAGGGCCAGCTGTTGGGCTCGCGGTTGAGGACAAACTCTTCGCGGTCTTTCCAGTACTCTTGGATCGG
AAACCCGTCGGCCTCCGAACGGTACTCCGCCACCGAGGGACCTGAGCGAGTCCGCATCGACCGGATCGGA
AAACCTCTCGAGAAAGGCGTCTAACCAGTCACAGTCGCAAGGTAGGCTGAGCACCGTGGCGGGCGGCAGC
GGGTGGCGGTCGGGGTTGTTTCTGGCGGAGGTGCTGCTGATGATGTAATTAAAGTAGGCGGTCTTGAGAC
GGCGGATGGTCGAGGTGAGGTGTGGCAGGCTTGAGATCCAGCTGTTGGGGTGAGTACTCCCTCTCAAAAG
CGGGCATTACTTCTGCGCTAAGATTGTCAGTTTCCAAAAACGAGGAGGATTTGATATTCACCTGGCCCGA
TCTGGCCATACACTTGAGTGACAATGACATCCACTTTGCCTTTCTCTCCACAGGTGTCCACTCCCAGGTC
CAAGTTTGCCACCATGGAGTTTCAGACCCAGGTACTCATGTCCCTGCTGCTCTGCATGTCTGGTGCGGCC
GCCACCGTGCCTCTGAGCAGAGTGTTTGTGCACGCCGGCCACAACGTGGGCGTGCGGGTGTACCACGTGC
CCTTCATCGTGCTGTTCAGCCTGAAGCTGCCCCGGCTGTGCTGCGGCTGCACCTTCAATCCTCCACCCGC
CGAGAGCGACACCCTGCCTGCCATCCCACTGAGCACCAGCCCCTGGACCTACGCCAACAAGTGGCAGCGG
AACACCAAGACCCGGCTGCCCTGCTGCCCCCTGCCATACCAGGAACAGTGGTGGTCCCTGAGCCTGAGAG
TGTCCAGCCGGCTGAGCCCCCCCATGTACCTGCCTCTGTCCACCGCCCCTGACACCGTGCTGTCCCCCCC
AACCTCCCCCAGACCCAAGAGAACAGAGGCCGTGGCCAGCATCCGGGCCTGCAGAAGCACCCACAGCTAC
CGGGCCATCTTCCGGCACCGGTTTCTGTGGTTCCACCTGAGAAGGCTGAGCGTGCTGCAGTACCGGGGCA
GCCTGAGCCCTATGATGCTGCGGAGAAGCCTGATCGCCCTGAACTGGCGGGACCAGGGCATCAGCTACGT
GAAGTACCTGAACGTGACCACCGAGGCCCTGCACATGGCCACCAAGGACAAGGCCAGAGCCAAGTACAGC
CGGTTCAGCGCCCCCAACTACGTGGCCATGAAGAACGACTCCACCGGCGCCATGGAAGAAGTGAAGAAGG
TCCCCGCCTTCACAAAGGACTATGGCGCGCCCGGCAGCCTGCACCACATCCTGGACGCCCAGAAGATGCT
GTGGAACCACAGGGACAGGAACCTGCCTCCTCTGGCCCCTCTGGGCCCCCACCACCATCACCACCATTGA
GTCTAGACACGTGATTAATTAAGGATCCCCCGACCTCGACCTCTGGCTAATAAAGGAAATTTATTTTCAT
TGCAATAGTGTGTTGGAATTTTTTGTGTCTCTCACTCGGAAGGACATATGGGAGGGCAAATCATTTGGTC
GAGATCCCTCGGAGATCTCTAGCTAGAGGATCGATCCCCGCCCCGGACGAACTAAACCTGACTACGACAT
CTCTGCCCCTTCTTCGCGGGGCAGTGCATGTAATCCCTTCAGTTGGTTGGTACAACTTGCCAACTGGGCC
CTGTTCCACATGTGACACGGGGGGGGACCAAACACAAAGGGGTTCTCTGACTGTAGTTGACATCCTTATA
AATGGATGTGCACATTTGCCAACACTGAGTGGCTTTCATCCTGGAGCAGACTTTGCAGTCTGTGGACTGC
AACACAACATTGCCTTTATGTGTAACTCTTGGCTGAAGCTCTTACACCAATGCTGGGGGACATGTACCTC
CCAGGGGCCCAGGAAGACTACGGGAGGCTACACCAACGTCAATCAGAGGGGCCTGTGTAGCTACCGATAA
GCGGACCCTCAAGAGGGCATTAGCAATAGTGTTTATAAGGCCCCCTTGTTAACCCTAAACGGGTAGCATA
TGCTTCCCGGGTAGTAGTATATACTATCCAGACTAACCCTAATTCAATAGCATATGTTACCCAACGGGAA
GCATATGCTATCGAATTAGGGTTAGTAAAAGGGTCCTAAGGAACAGCGATATCTCCCACCCCATGAGCTG
TCACGGTTTTATTTACATGGGGTCAGGATTCCACGAGGGTAGTGAACCATTTTAGTCACAAGGGCAGTGG
CTGAAGATCAAGGAGCGGGCAGTGAACTCTCCTGAATCTTCGCCTGCTTCTTCATTCTCCTTCGTTTAGC
TAATAGAATAACTGCTGAGTTGTGAACAGTAAGGTGTATGTGAGGTGCTCGAAAACAAGGTTTCAGGTGA
CGCCCCCAGAATAAAATTTGGACGGGGGGTTCAGTGGTGGCATTGTGCTATGACACCAATATAACCCTCA
CAAACCCCTTGGGCAATAAATACTAGTGTAGGAATGAAACATTCTGAATATCTTTAACAATAGAAATCCA
TGGGGTGGGGACAAGCCGTAAAGACTGGATGTCCATCTCACACGAATTTATGGCTATGGGCAACACATAA
TCCTAGTGCAATATGATACTGGGGTTATTAAGATGTGTCCCAGGCAGGGACCAAGACAGGTGAACCATGT
TGTTACACTCTATTTGTAACAAGGGGAAAGAGAGTGGACGCCGACAGCAGCGGACTCCACTGGTTGTCTC
TAACACCCCCGAAAATTAAACGGGGCTCCACGCCAATGGGGCCCATAAACAAAGACAAGTGGCCACTCTT
TTTTTTGAAATTGTGGAGTGGGGGCACGCGTCAGCCCCCACACGCCGCCCTGCGGTTTTGGACTGTAAAA
TAAGGGTGTAATAACTTGGCTGATTGTAACCCCGCTAACCACTGCGGTCAAACCACTTGCCCACAAAACC
ACTAATGGCACCCCGGGGAATACCTGCATAAGTAGGTGGGCGGGCCAAGATAGGGGCGCGATTGCTGCGA
TCTGGAGGACAAATTACACACACTTGCGCCTGAGCGCCAAGCACAGGGTTGTTGGTCCTCATATTCACGA
GGTCGCTGAGAGCACGGTGGGCTAATGTTGCCATGGGTAGCATATACTACCCAAATATCTGGATAGCATA
TGCTATCCTAATCTATATCTGGGTAGCATAGGCTATCCTAATCTATATCTGGGTAGCATATGCTATCCTA
ATCTATATCTGGGTAGTATATGCTATCCTAATTTATATCTGGGTAGCATAGGCTATCCTAATCTATATCT
GGGTAGCATATGCTATCCTAATCTATATCTGGGTAGTATATGCTATCCTAATCTGTATCCGGGTAGCATA
TGCTATCCTAATAGAGATTAGGGTAGTATATGCTATCCTAATTTATATCTGGGTAGCATATACTACCCAA
ATATCTGGATAGCATATGCTATCCTAATCTATATCTGGGTAGCATATGCTATCCTAATCTATATCTGGGT
AGCATAGGCTATCCTAATCTATATCTGGGTAGCATATGCTATCCTAATCTATATCTGGGTAGTATATGCT
ATCCTAATTTATATCTGGGTAGCATAGGCTATCCTAATCTATATCTGGGTAGCATATGCTATCCTAATCT
ATATCTGGGTAGTATATGCTATCCTAATCTGTATCCGGGTAGCATATGCTATCCTCATGATAAGCTGTCA
AACATGAGAATTTTCTTGAAGACGAAAGGGCCTCGTGATACGCCTATTTTTATAGGTTAATGTCATGATA
ATAATGGTTTCTTAGACGTCAGGTGGCACTTTTCGGGGAAATGTGCGCGGAACCCCTATTTGTTTATTTT
TCTAAATACATTCAAATATGTATCCGCTCATGAGACAATAACCCTGATAAATGCTTCAATAATATTGAAA
AAGGAAGAGTATGAGTATTCAACATTTCCGTGTCGCCCTTATTCCCTTTTTTGCGGCATTTTGCCTTCCT
GTTTTTGCTCACCCAGAAACGCTGGTGAAAGTAAAAGATGCTGAAGATCAGTTGGGTGCACGAGTGGGTT
ACATCGAACTGGATCTCAACAGCGGTAAGATCCTTGAGAGTTTTCGCCCCGAAGAACGTTTTCCAATGAT
GAGCACTTTTAAAGTTCTGCTATGTGGCGCGGTATTATCCCGTGTTGACGCCGGGCAAGAGCAACTCGGT
CGCCGCATACACTATTCTCAGAATGACTTGGTTGAGTACTCACCAGTCACAGAAAAGCATCTTACGGATG
GCATGACAGTAAGAGAATTATGCAGTGCTGCCATAACCATGAGTGATAACACTGCGGCCAACTTACTTCT
GACAACGATCGGAGGACCGAAGGAGCTAACCGCTTTTTTGCACAACATGGGGGATCATGTAACTCGCCTT
GATCGTTGGGAACCGGAGCTGAATGAAGCCATACCAAACGACGAGCGTGACACCACGATGCCTGCAGCAA
TGGCAACAACGTTGCGCAAACTATTAACTGGCGAACTACTTACTCTAGCTTCCCGGCAACAATTAATAGA
CTGGATGGAGGCGGATAAAGTTGCAGGACCACTTCTGCGCTCGGCCCTTCCGGCTGGCTGGTTTATTGCT
GATAAATCTGGAGCCGGTGAGCGTGGGTCTCGCGGTATCATTGCAGCACTGGGGCCAGATGGTAAGCCCT
CCCGTATCGTAGTTATCTACACGACGGGGAGTCAGGCAACTATGGATGAACGAAATAGACAGATCGCTGA
GATAGGTGCCTCACTGATTAAGCATTGGTAACTGTCAGACCAAGTTTACTCATATATACTTTAGATTGAT
TTAAAACTTCATTTTTAATTTAAAAGGATCTAGGTGAAGATCCTTTTTGATAATCTCATGACCAAAATCC
CTTAACGTGAGTTTTCGTTCCACTGAGCGTCAGACCCCGTAGAAAAGATCAAAGGATCTTCTTGAGATCC
TTTTTTTCTGCGCGTAATCTGCTGCTTGCAAACAAAAAAACCACCGCTACCAGCGGTGGTTTGTTTGCCG
GATCAAGAGCTACCAACTCTTTTTCCGAAGGTAACTGGCTTCAGCAGAGCGCAGATACCAAATACTGTTC
TTCTAGTGTAGCCGTAGTTAGGCCACCACTTCAAGAACTCTGTAGCACCGCCTACATACCTCGCTCTGCT
AATCCTGTTACCAGTGGCTGCTGCCAGTGGCGATAAGTCGTGTCTTACCGGGTTGGACTCAAGACGATAG
TTACCGGATAAGGCGCAGCGGTCGGGCTGAACGGGGGGTTCGTGCACACAGCCCAGCTTGGAGCGAACGA
CCTACACCGAACTGAGATACCTACAGCGTGAGCTATGAGAAAGCGCCACGCTTCCCGAAGGGAGAAAGGC
GGACAGGTATCCGGTAAGCGGCAGGGTCGGAACAGGAGAGCGCACGAGGGAGCTTCCAGGGGGAAACGCC
TGGTATCTTTATAGTCCTGTCGGGTTTCGCCACCTCTGACTTGAGCGTCGATTTTTGTGATGCTCGTCAG
GGGGGCGGAGCCTATGGAAAAACGCCAGCAACGCGGCCTTTTTACGGTTCCTGGCCTTTTGCTGGCCTTT
TGCTCACATGTTCTTTCCTGCGTTATCCCCTGATTCTGTGGATAACCGTATTACCGCCTTTGAGTGAGCT
GATACCGCTCGCCGCAGCCGAACGACCGAGCGCAGCGAGTCAGTGAGCGAGGAAGCGGAAGAGCGCCCAA
TACGCAAACCGCCTCTCCCCGCGCGTTGGCCGATTCATTAATGCAGCTGGCACGACAGGTTTCCCGACTG
GAAAGCGGGCAGTGAGCGCAACGCAATTAATGTGAGTTAGCTCACTCATTAGGCACCCCAGGCTTTACAC
TTTATGCTTCCGGCTCGTATGTTGTGTGGAATTGTGAGCGGATAACAATTTCACACAGGAAACAGCTATG
ACCATGATTACGCCAAGCTCTAGCTAGAGGTCGACCAATTCTCATGTTTGACAGCTTATCATCGCAGATC
CGGGCAACGTTGTTGCCATTGCTGCAGGCGCAGAACTGGTAGGTATGGAAGATCTATACATTGAATCAAT
ATTGGCAATTAGCCATATTAGTCATTGGTTATATAGCATAAATCAATATTGGCTATTGGCCATTGCATAC
GTTGTATCTATATCATAATATGTACATTTATATTGGCTCATGTCCAATATGACCGCCATGTT
Features (pLannotate 1.2.2; 17 found; start..end, strand, type, name):
      1..380     +  enhancer       CMV enhancer: human cytomegalovirus immediate early enhancer
    382..581     +  promoter       CMV promoter: human cytomegalovirus (CMV) immediate early promoter
    649..687     +  misc_feature   Ad SA (fragment): adenovirus major late transcript splice acceptor (Friedrich and Soriano, 1991)
    720..929     -  CDS            PTP (fragment): TERM_ADE02 - Experimental evidence at protein level: Swiss-Prot protein existence level 1. Protein covalently bound to the viral DNA that acts as a primer for viral genomic replication by DNA strand displacement. Assembles on the viral origin of replication in an initiation complex with viral polymerase, DBP, host NFIA and host POU2F1/OCT1. During initiation, the polymerase covalently couples the first dCTP with Ser- 580 of pTP. The terminal protein stimulates the template activity over 20 fold compared to protein-free templates. Neo-synthesized viral genomes are linked to two preterminal prot
    960..1049    +  intron         chimeric intron (fragment): chimera between introns from adenovirus and immunoglobulin heavy chain genes
   1068..1114    +  CDS            IgH signal sequence (fragment): signal sequence from the mouse immunoglobulin heavy chain variable region
   2079..2134    +  polyA_signal   β-globin poly(A) signal: rabbit β-globin polyadenylation signal (Gil and Proudfoot, 1987)
   2648..4329    -  rep_origin     oriP (fragment): Epstein-Barr virus oriP replication origin (Yates et al., 2000)
   4456..4560    +  promoter       AmpR promoter: bla
   4561..5421    +  CDS            AmpR: β-lactamase; bla; confers resistance to ampicillin, carbenicillin, and related antibiotics
   5592..6180    +  rep_origin     ori: high-copy-number ColE1/pMB1/pBR322/pUC origin of replication
   6363..6455    +  CDS            lacI (fragment): lac repressor; lacI; The lac repressor binds to the lac operator to inhibit transcription in E. coli. This inhibition can be relieved by adding lactose or isopropyl-β-D-thiogalactopyranoside (IPTG).
   6468..6489    +  protein_bind   CAP binding site: CAP binding activates transcription in the presence of cAMP. E. coli catabolite activator protein
   6504..6534    +  promoter       lac promoter: promoter for the E. coli lac operon
   6542..6558    +  protein_bind   lac operator: The lac repressor binds to the lac operator to inhibit transcription in E. coli. This inhibition can be relieved by adding lactose or isopropyl-β-D-thiogalactopyranoside (IPTG). lac repressor encoded by lacI
   6628..6644    +  promoter       tet promoter (fragment): E. coli promoter for tetracycline efflux protein gene
   6654..6679    -  CDS            bla(M) (fragment): β-lactamase lacking the signal sequence; bla(M); allows cytosolic expression of β-lactamase
