[The description below was written by a language model from this plasmid's Addgene catalogue record and pLannotate feature annotations shown in this document.]
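Description:
D39_Ld_360680 is a mammalian expression plasmid built on the pTT3 backbone for producing the ectodomain of a Leishmania donovani protein as a soluble recombinant protein. The insert (about 720 bp) encodes the extracellular region of a conserved hypothetical protein, LDPBK_360680. According to the catalogue entry, it carries a C-terminal biotinylation sequence and a His tag. The total sequenced length of 6,852 nt matches the stated backbone plus insert. In bacteria the plasmid is maintained at high copy from a ColE1/pUC-type origin and selected with ampicillin through the β-lactamase gene.

Expression is driven by the human CMV immediate early enhancer and promoter. Downstream lie adenovirus-derived leader and splice elements and a partial chimeric intron; the "PTP" coding fragment annotated on the opposite strand is most likely an incidental match within this adenoviral leader region rather than a functional gene. A fragment of a mouse immunoglobulin heavy chain signal sequence sits just upstream of the cloning region and would direct the ectodomain into the secretory pathway. The insert and its tags are not annotated in the feature table, but they fall in the unannotated interval between this signal sequence and the rabbit β-globin polyadenylation signal. An Epstein-Barr virus oriP fragment is also present, which supports episomal retention and higher transient yields in cells expressing EBNA1. The lac promoter/operator, lacI, tet promoter and bla(M) fragments appear to be backbone remnants.

The His tag permits affinity purification, and the biotinylation sequence permits capture on streptavidin. The associated study concerned systematic identification of L. donovani cell surface and secreted proteins.
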