Addgene plasmid #135853: D39_Ld_360680
Purpose: Expression of Leishmania donovani ectodomain in mammalian cells
Depositing lab: Gavin Wright. Depositing organization: Wellcome Sanger Institute. Publication: Systematic identification of genes encoding cell surface and secreted proteins that are essential for in vitro growth and infection in Leishmania donovani. Roberts AJ, Ong HB, Clare S, Brandt C, Harcourt K, Franssen SU, Cotton JA, Muller-Sienerth N, Wright GJ. PLoS Pathog. 2022 Feb 24;18(2):e1010364. doi: 10.1371/journal.ppat.1010364. eCollection 2022 Feb. PubMed 35202447.
Backbone
  Vector backbone: pTT3
  Backbone manufacturer: Yves Durocher, NRC
  Backbone size w/o insert (bp): 6132
  Vector type: Mammalian Expression
Growth in bacteria
  Bacterial resistance: Ampicillin, 100 μg/mL
  Growth temperature: 37°C
  Growth strain: DH5alpha
  Copy number: High Copy
Gene/Insert
  Gene/Insert name: hypothetical protein, conserved (alt name: LDPBK_360680)
  Species: Leishmania donovani
  Insert size (bp): 720
  Tag / fusion protein: biotinylation sequence and His tag (C terminal on insert)
  Cloning method: Unknown
Terms and licenses: Academic/Nonprofit Terms; Industry Terms: Not Available to Industry
How to cite: D39_Ld_360680 was a gift from Gavin Wright (Addgene plasmid # 135853 ; http://n2t.net/addgene:135853 ; RRID:Addgene_135853)
